>Addgene plasmid #221553 | pPB-EF1A-Puro-hTBK1-EGFP | addgene full sequence | sequence record 439114 | Addgene NGS Result
CGTATTAGTCATCGCTATTACCATGGTGATGCGGTTTTGGCAGTACATCAATGGGCGTGGATAGCGGTTT
GACTCACGGGGATTTCCAAGTCTCCACCCCATTGACGTCAATGGGAGTTTGTTTTGGCACCAAAATCAAC
GGGACTTTCCAAAATGTCGTAACAACTCCGCCCCATTGACGCAAATGGGCGGTAGGCGTGTACGGTGGGA
GGTCTATATAAGCAGAGCTCTCTGGCTAACTAGAGAACCCACTGCGCCACCATGACCGAGTACAAGCCCA
CGGTGCGCCTCGCCACCCGCGACGACGTCCCCAGGGCCGTACGCACCCTCGCCGCCGCGTTCGCCGACTA
CCCCGCCACGCGCCACACCGTCGATCCGGACCGCCACATCGAGCGGGTCACCGAGCTGCAAGAACTCTTC
CTCACGCGCGTCGGGCTCGACATCGGCAAGGTGTGGGTCGCGGACGACGGCGCCGCGGTGGCGGTCTGGA
CCACGCCGGAGAGCGTCGAAGCGGGGGCGGTGTTCGCCGAGATCGGCCCGCGCATGGCCGAGTTGAGCGG
TTCCCGGCTGGCCGCGCAGCAACAGATGGAAGGCCTCCTGGCGCCGCACCGGCCCAAGGAGCCCGCGTGG
TTCCTGGCCACCGTCGGCGTCTCGCCCGACCACCAGGGCAAGGGTCTGGGCAGCGCCGTCGTGCTCCCCG
GAGTGGAGGCGGCCGAGCGCGCCGGGGTGCCCGCCTTCCTGGAGACCTCCGCGCCCCGCAACCTCCCCTT
CTACGAGCGGCTCGGCTTCACCGTCACCGCCGACGTCGAGGTGCCCGAAGGACCGCGCACCTGGTGCATG
ACCCGCAAGCCCGGTGCCTGACTCGAGTCTAGAGGGCCCGTTTAAACCCGCTGATCAGCCTCGACTGTGC
CTTCTAGTTGCCAGCCATCTGTTGTTTGCCCCTCCCCCGTGCCTTCCTTGACCCTGGAAGGTGCCACTCC
CACTGTCCTTTCCTAATAAAATGAGGAAATTGCATCGCATTGTCTGAGTAGGTGTCATTCTATTCTGGGG
GGTGGGGTGGGGCAGGACAGCAAGGGGGAGGATTGGGAAGACAATAGCAGGCATGCTGGGGATGCGGTGG
GCTCTATGGCTCGAGTTAATTAACGAGAGCATAATATTGATATGTGCCAAAGTTGTTTCTGACTGACTAA
TAAGTATAATTTGTTTCTATTATGTATAGGTTAAGCTAATTACTTATTTTATAATACAACATGACTGTTT
TTAAAGTACAAAATAAGTTTATTTTTGTAAAAGAGAGAATGTTTAAAAGTTTTGTTACTTTATAGAAGAA
ATTTTGAGTTTTTGTTTTTTTTTAATAAATAAATAAACATAAATAAATTGTTTGTTGAATTTATTATTAG
TATGTAAGTGTAAATATAATAAAACTTAATATCTATTCAAATTAATAAATAAACCTCGATATACAGACCG
ATAAAACACATGCGTCAATTTTACGCATGATTATCTTTAACGTACGTCACAATATGATTATCTTTCTAGG
GTTAAATAATAGTTTCTAATTTTTTTATTATTCAGCCTGCTGTCGTGAATACCGAGCTCCAATTCGCCCT
ATAGTGAGTCGTATTACAATTCACTGGCCGTCGTTTTACAACGTCGTGACTGGGAAAACCCTGGCGTTAC
CCAACTTAATCGCCTTGCAGCACATCCCCCTTTCGCCAGCTGGCGTAATAGCGAAGAGGCCCGCACCGAT
CGCCCTTCCCAACAGTTGCGCAGCCTGAATGGCGAATGGG
[124 nt withheld, positions 1791-1914]
C
[91 nt withheld, positions 1916-2006]
A
[49 nt withheld, positions 2008-2056]
CCTTTGACGTTGGAGTCCACGTTCTTT
[37 nt withheld, positions 2084-2120]
ACCCTATCTCGGTCTATTCTTTTGATTTATAAGGGATTTTGCCGATTTCGGCCTATTGGTTAAAAAATGA
GCTGATTTAACAAAAATTTAACGCGAATTTTAACAAAATATTAACGCTTACAATTTAGGTGGCACTTTTC
GGGGAAATGTGCGCGGAACCCCTATTTGTTTATTTTTCTAAATACATTCAAATATGTATCCGCTCATGAG
ACAATAACCCTGATAAATGCTTCAATAATATTGAAAAAGGAAGAGTATGAGTATTCAACATTTCCGTGTC
GCCCTTATTCCCTTTTTTGCGGCATTTTGCCTTCCTGTTTTTGCTCACCCAGAAACGCTGGTGAAAGTAA
AAGATGCTGAAGATCAGTTGGGTGCACGAGTGGGTTACATCGAACTGGATCTCAACAGCGGTAAGATCCT
TGAGAGTTTTCGCCCCGAAGAACGTTTTCCAATGATGAGCACTTTTAAAGTTCTGCTATGTGGCGCGGTA
TTATCCCGTATTGACGCCGGGCAAGAGCAACTCGGTCGCCGCATACACTATTCTCAGAATGACTTGGTTG
AGTACTCACCAGTCACAGAAAAGCATCTTACGGATGGCATGACAGTAAGAGAATTATGCAGTGCTGCCAT
AACCATGAGTGATAACACTGCGGCCAACTTACTTCTGACAACGATCGGAGGACCGAAGGAGCTAACCGCT
TTTTTGCACAACATGGGGGATCATGTAACTCGCCTTGATCGTTGGGAACCGGAGCTGAATGAAGCCATAC
CAAACGACGAGCGTGACACCACGATGCCTGTAGCAATGGCAACAACGTTGCGCAAACTATTAACTGGCGA
ACTACTTACTCTAGCTTCCCGGCAACAATTAATAGACTGGATGGAGGCGGATAAAGTTGCAGGACCACTT
CTGCGCTCGGCCCTTCCGGCTGGCTGGTTTATTGCTGATAAATCTGGAGCCGGTGAGCGTGGGTCTCGCG
GTATCATTGCAGCACTGGGGCCAGATGGTAAGCCCTCCCGTATCGTAGTTATCTACACGACGGGGAGTCA
GGCAACTATGGATGAACGAAATAGACAGATCGCTGAGATAGGTGCCTCACTGATTAAGCATTGGTAACTG
TCAGACCAAGTTTACTCATATATACTTTAGATTGATTTAAAACTTCATTTTTAATTTAAAAGGATCTAGG
TGAAGATCCTTTTTGATAATCTCATGACCAAAATCCCTTAACGTGAGTTTTCGTTCCACTGAGCGTCAGA
CCCCGTAGAAAAGATCAAAGGATCTTCTTGAGATCCTTTTTTTCTGCGCGTAATCTGCTGCTTGCAAACA
AAAAAACCACCGCTACCAGCGGTGGTTTGTTTGCCGGATCAAGAGCTACCAACTCTTTTTCCGAAGGTAA
CTGGCTTCAGCAGAGCGCAGATACCAAATACTGTTCTTCTAGTGTAGCCGTAGTTAGGCCACCACTTCAA
GAACTCTGTAGCACCGCCTACATACCTCGCTCTGCTAATCCTGTTACCAGTGGCTGCTGCCAGTGGCGAT
AAGTCGTGTCTTACCGGGTTGGACTCAAGACGATAGTTACCGGATAAGGCGCAGCGGTCGGGCTGAACGG
GGGGTTCGTGCACACAGCCCAGCTTGGAGCGAACGACCTACACCGAACTGAGATACCTACAGCGTGAGCT
ATGAGAAAGCGCCACGCTTCCCGAAGGGAGAAAGGCGGACAGGTATCCGGTAAGCGGCAGGGTCGGAACA
GGAGAGCGCACGAGGGAGCTTCCAGGGGGAAACGCCTGGTATCTTTATAGTCCTGTCGGGTTTCGCCACC
TCTGACTTGAGCGTCGATTTTTGTGATGCTCGTCAGGGGGGCGGAGCCTATGGAAAAACGCCAGCAACGC
GGCCTTTTTACGGTTCCTGGCCTTTTGCTGGCCTTTTGCTCACATGTTCTTTCCTGCGTTATCCCCTGAT
TCTGTGGATAACCGTATTACCGCCTTTGAGTGAGCTGATACCGCTCGCCGCAGCCGAACGACCGAGCGCA
GCGAGTCAGTGAGCGAGGAAGCGGAAGAGCGCCCAATACGCAAACCGCCTCTCCCCGCGCGTTGGCCGAT
TCATTAATGCAGCTGGCACGACAGGTTTCCCGACTGGAAAGCGGGCAGTGAGCGCAACGCAATTAATGTG
AGTTAGCTCACTCATTAGGCACCCCAGGCTTTACACTTTATGCTTCCGGCTCGTATGTTGTGTGGAATTG
TGAGCGGATAACAATTTCACACAGGAAACAGCTATGACCATGATTACGCCAAGCTCGAAATTAACCCTCA
CTAAAGGGAACAAAAGCTGGTACCTCGCGCGACTTGGTTTGCCATTCTTTAGCGCGCGTCGCGTCACACA
GCTTGGCCACAATGTGGTTTTTGTCAAACGAAGATTCTATGACGTGTTTAAAGTTTAGGTCGAGTAAAGC
GCAAATCTTTTTTAACCCTAGAAAGATAGTCTGCGTAAAATTGACGCATGCATTCTTGAAATATTGCTCT
CTCTTTCTAAATAGCGCGAATCCGTCGCTGTGCATTTAGGACATCTCAGTCGCCGCTTGGAGCTCCCGTG
AGGCGTGCTTGTCAATGCGGTAAGTGTCACTGATTTTGAACTATAACGACCGCGTGAGTCAAAATGACGC
ATGATTATCTTTTACGTGACTTTTAAGATTTAACTCATACGATAATTATATTGTTATTTCATGTTCTACT
TACGTGATAACTTATTATATATATATTTTCTTGTTATAGATATCATCAACTTTGTATAGAAAAGTTGGGC
TCCGGTGCCCGTCAGTGGGCAGAGCGCACATCGCCCACAGTCCCCGAGAAGTTGGGGGGAGGGGTCGGCA
ATTGAACCGGTGCCTAGAGAAGGTGGCGCGGGGTAAACTGGGAAAGTGATGTCGTGTACTGGCTCCGCCT
TTTTCCCGAGGGTGGGGGAGAACCGTATATAAGTGCAGTAGTCGCCGTGAACGTTCTTTTTCGCAACGGG
TTTGCCGCCAGAACACAGGTAAGTGCCGTGTGTGGTTCCCGCGGGCCTGGCCTCTTTACGGGTTATGGCC
CTTGCGTGCCTTGAATTACTTCCACCTGGCTGCAGTACGTGATTCTTGATCCCGAGCTTCGGGTTGGAAG
TGGGTGGGAGAGTTCGAGGCCTTGCGCTTAAGGAGCCCCTTCGCCTCGTGCTTGAGTTGAGGCCTGGCCT
GGGCGCTGGGGCCGCCGCGTGCGAATCTGGTGGCACCTTCGCGCCTGTCTCGCTGCTTTCGATAAGTCTC
TAGCCATTTAAAATTTTTGATGACCTGCTGCGACGCTTTTTTTCTGGCAAGATAGTCTTGTAAATGCGGG
CCAAGATCTGCACACTGGTATTTCGGTTTTTGGGGCCGCGGGCGGCGACGGGGCCCGTGCGTCCCAGCGC
ACATGTTCGGCGAGGCGGGGCCTGCGAGCGCGGCCACCGAGAATCGGACGGGGGTAGTCTCAAGCTGGCC
GGCCTGCTCTGGTGCCTGGTCTCGCGCCGCCGTGTATCGCCCCGCCCTGGGCGGCAAGGCTGGCCCGGTC
GGCACCAGTTGCGTGAGCGGAAAGATGGCCGCTTCCCGGCCCTGCTGCAGGGAGCTCAAAATGGAGGACG
CGGCGCTCGGGAGAGCGGGCGGGTGAGTCACCCACACAAAGGAAAAGGGCCTTTCCGTCCTCAGCCGTCG
CTTCATGTGACTCCACGGAGTACCGGGCGCCGTCCAGGCACCTCGATTAGTTCTCGAGCTTTTGGAGTAC
GTCGTCTTTAGGTTGGGGGGAGGGGTTTTATGCGATGGAGTTTCCCCACACTGAGTGGGTGGAGACTGAA
GTTAGGCCAGCTTGGCACTTGATGTAATTCTCCTTGGAATTTGCCCTTTTTGAGTTTGGATCTTGGTTCA
TTCTCAAGCCTCAGACAGTGGTTCAAAGTTTTTTTCTTCCATTTCAGGTGTCGTGACAAGTTTGTACAAA
AAAGCAGGCTGCCACCATGCAGAGCACTTCTAATCATCTGTGGCTTTTATCTGATATTTTAGGCCAAGGA
GCTACTGCAAATGTCTTTCGTGGAAGACATAAGAAAACTGGTGATTTATTTGCTATCAAAGTATTTAATA
ACATAAGCTTCCTTCGTCCAGTGGATGTTCAAATGAGAGAATTTGAAGTGTTGAAAAAACTCAATCACAA
AAATATTGTCAAATTATTTGCTATTGAAGAGGAGACAACAACAAGACATAAAGTACTTATTATGGAATTT
TGTCCATGTGGGAGTTTATACACTGTTTTAGAAGAACCTTCTAATGCCTATGGACTACCAGAATCTGAAT
TCTTAATTGTTTTGCGAGATGTGGTGGGTGGAATGAATCATCTACGAGAGAATGGTATAGTGCACCGTGA
TATCAAGCCAGGAAATATCATGCGTGTTATAGGGGAAGATGGACAGTCTGTGTACAAACTCACAGATTTT
GGTGCAGCTAGAGAATTAGAAGATGATGAGCAGTTTGTTTCTCTGTATGGCACAGAAGAATATTTGCACC
CTGATATGTATGAGAGAGCAGTGCTAAGAAAAGATCATCAGAAGAAATATGGAGCAACAGTTGATCTTTG
GAGCATTGGGGTAACATTTTACCATGCAGCTACTGGATCACTGCCATTTAGACCCTTTGAAGGGCCTCGT
AGGAATAAAGAAGTGATGTATAAAATAATTACAGGAAAGCCTTCTGGTGCAATATCTGGAGTACAGAAAG
CAGAAAATGGACCAATTGACTGGAGTGGAGACATGCCTGTTTCTTGCAGTCTTTCTCGGGGTCTTCAGGT
TCTACTTACCCCTGTTCTTGCAAACATCCTTGAAGCAGATCAGGAAAAGTGTTGGGGTTTTGACCAGTTT
TTTGCAGAAACTAGTGATATACTTCACCGAATGGTAATTCATGTTTTTTCGCTACAACAAATGACAGCTC
ATAAGATTTATATTCATAGCTATAATACTGCTACTATATTTCATGAACTGGTATATAAACAAACCAAAAT
TATTTCTTCAAATCAAGAACTTATCTACGAAGGGCGACGCTTAGTCTTAGAACCTGGAAGGCTGGCACAA
CATTTCCCTAAAACTACTGAGGAAAACCCTATATTTGTAGTAAGCCGGGAACCTCTGAATACCATAGGAT
TAATATATGAAAAAATTTCCCTCCCTAAAGTACATCCACGTTATGATTTAGACGGGGATGCTAGCATGGC
TAAGGCAATAACAGGGGTTGTGTGTTATGCCTGCAGAATTGCCAGTACCTTACTGCTTTATCAGGAATTA
ATGCGAAAGGGGATACGATGGCTGATTGAATTAATTAAAGATGATTACAATGAAACTGTTCACAAAAAGA
CAGAAGTTGTGATCACATTGGATTTCTGTATCAGAAACATTGAAAAAACTGTGAAAGTATATGAAAAGTT
GATGAAGATCAACCTGGAAGCGGCAGAGTTAGGTGAAATTTCAGACATACACACCAAATTGTTGAGACTT
TCCAGTTCTCAGGGAACAATAGAAACCAGTCTTCAGGATATCGACAGCAGATTATCTCCAGGTGGATCAC
TGGCAGACGCATGGGCACATCAAGAAGGCACTCATCCGAAAGACAGAAATGTAGAAAAACTACAAGTCCT
GTTAAATTGCATGACAGAGATTTACTATCAGTTCAAAAAAGACAAAGCAGAACGTAGATTAGCTTATAAT
GAAGAACAAATCCACAAATTTGATAAGCAAAAACTGTATTACCATGCCACAAAAGCTATGACGCACTTTA
CAGATGAATGTGTTAAAAAGTATGAGGCATTTTTGAATAAGTCAGAAGAATGGATAAGAAAGATGCTTCA
TCTTAGGAAACAGTTATTATCGCTGACTAATCAGTGTTTTGATATTGAAGAAGAAGTATCAAAATATCAA
GAATATACTAATGAGTTACAAGAAACTCTGCCTCAGAAAATGTTTACAGCTTCCAGTGGAATCAAACATA
CCATGACCCCAATTTATCCAAGTTCTAACACATTAGTAGAAATGACTCTTGGTATGAAGAAATTAAAGGA
AGAGATGGAAGGGGTGGTTAAAGAACTTGCTGAAAATAACCACATTTTAGAAAGGTTTGGCTCTTTAACC
ATGGATGGTGGCCTTCGCAACGTTGACTGTCTTTCTGGTGGCGGAGGCTCGGGCGGAGGTGGGTCGGGTG
GCGGCGGATCAGTGAGCAAGGGCGAGGAGCTGTTCACCGGGGTGGTGCCCATCCTGGTCGAGCTGGACGG
CGACGTAAACGGCCACAAGTTCAGCGTGTCCGGCGAGGGCGAGGGCGATGCCACCTACGGCAAGCTGACC
CTGAAGTTCATCTGCACCACCGGCAAGCTGCCCGTGCCCTGGCCCACCCTCGTGACCACCCTGACCTACG
GCGTGCAGTGCTTCAGCCGCTACCCCGACCACATGAAGCAGCACGACTTCTTCAAGTCCGCCATGCCCGA
AGGCTACGTCCAGGAGCGCACCATCTTCTTCAAGGACGACGGCAACTACAAGACCCGCGCCGAGGTGAAG
TTCGAGGGCGACACCCTGGTGAACCGCATCGAGCTGAAGGGCATCGACTTCAAGGAGGACGGCAACATCC
TGGGGCACAAGCTGGAGTACAACTACAACAGCCACAACGTCTATATCATGGCCGACAAGCAGAAGAACGG
CATCAAGGTGAACTTCAAGATCCGCCACAACATCGAGGACGGCAGCGTGCAGCTCGCCGACCACTACCAG
CAGAACACCCCCATCGGCGACGGCCCCGTGCTGCTGCCCGACAACCACTACCTGAGCACCCAGTCCGCCC
TGAGCAAAGACCCCAACGAGAAGCGCGATCACATGGTCCTGCTGGAGTTCGTGACCGCCGCCGGGATCAC
TCTCGGCATGGACGAGCTGTACAAGTAGACCCAGCTTTCTTGTACAAAGTGGTGATCCTCAGGTGCAGGC
TGCCTATCAGAAGGTGGTGGCTGGTGTGGCCAATGCCCTGGCTCACAAATACCACTGAGATCTTTTTCCC
TCTGCCAAAAATTATGGGGACATCATGAAGCCCCTTGAGCATCTGACTTCTGGCTAATAAAGGAAATTTA
TTTTCATTGCAATAGTGTGTTGGAATTTTTTGTGTCTCTCACTCGGAAGGACATATGGGAGGGCAAATCA
TTTAAAACATCAGAATGAGTATTTGGTTTAGAGTTTGGCAACATATGCCCATATGCTGGCTGCCATGAAC
AAAGGTTGGCTATAAAGAGGTCATCAGTATATGAAACAGCCCCCTGCTGTCCATTCCTTATTCCATAGAA
AAGCCTTGACTTGAGGTTAGATTTTTTTTATATTTTGTTTTGTGTTATTTTTTTCTTTAACATCCCTAAA
ATTTTCCTTACATGTTTTACTAGCCAGATTTTTCCTCCTCTCCTGACTACTCCCAGTCATAGCTGTCCCT
CTTCTCTTATGGAGATCCCTCGACCTGCAGCCCAAGCTTCGCGTTGACATTGATTATTGACTAGTTATTA
ATAGTAATCAATTACGGGGTCATTAGTTCATAGCCCATATATGGAGTTCCGCGTTACATAACTTACGGTA
AATGGCCCGCCTGGCTGACCGCCCAACGACCCCCGCCCATTGACGTCAATAATGACGTATGTTCCCATAG
TAACGCCAATAGGGACTTTCCATTGACGTCAATGGGTGGAGTATTTACGGTAAACTGCCCACTTGGCAGT
ACATCAAGTGTATCATATGCCAAGTACGCCCCCTATTGACGTCAATGACGGTAAATGGCCCGCCTGGCAT
TATGCCCAGTACATGACCTTATGGGACTTTCCTACTTGGCAGTACATCTA
Features (pLannotate 1.2.2; 26 found; start..end, strand, type, name):
     26..229     +  promoter       CMV promoter: human cytomegalovirus (CMV) immediate early promoter
    262..861     +  CDS            PuroR: puromycin N-acetyltransferase; pac from Streptomyces alboniger; confers resistance to puromycin
    905..1129    +  polyA_signal   bGH poly(A) signal: bovine growth hormone polyadenylation signal
   1608..1626    -  promoter       T7 promoter: promoter for bacteriophage T7 RNA polymerase
   1629..1786    +  CDS            lacZα (fragment): LacZα fragment of β-galactosidase; lacZ fragment
   1791..2219    +  rep_origin     f1 ori (sequence partly withheld): f1 bacteriophage origin of replication; arrow indicates direction of (+) strand synthesis
   2272..2376    +  promoter       AmpR promoter: bla
   2377..3237    +  CDS            AmpR: β-lactamase; bla; confers resistance to ampicillin, carbenicillin, and related antibiotics
   3408..3996    +  rep_origin     ori: high-copy-number ColE1/pMB1/pBR322/pUC origin of replication
   4179..4271    +  CDS            lacI (fragment): lac repressor; lacI; The lac repressor binds to the lac operator to inhibit transcription in E. coli. This inhibition can be relieved by adding lactose or isopropyl-β-D-thiogalactopyranoside (IPTG).
   4284..4305    +  protein_bind   CAP binding site: CAP binding activates transcription in the presence of cAMP. E. coli catabolite activator protein
   4320..4350    +  promoter       lac promoter: promoter for the E. coli lac operon
   4358..4374    +  protein_bind   lac operator: The lac repressor binds to the lac operator to inhibit transcription in E. coli. This inhibition can be relieved by adding lactose or isopropyl-β-D-thiogalactopyranoside (IPTG). lac repressor encoded by lacI
   4419..4437    +  promoter       T3 promoter: promoter for bacteriophage T3 RNA polymerase
   4454..4585    -  CDS            FP (fragment): FP25_NPVAC - Experimental evidence at protein level: Swiss-Prot protein existence level 1. From Autographa californica nuclear polyhedrosis virus (AcMNPV).
   4897..4917    +  protein_bind   attB4: mutant version of attB; core recombination site for the Gateway® BP reaction BP Clonase™
   4937..5148    +  promoter       EF-1α core promoter: core promoter for human elongation factor EF-1α
   5149..5258    +  intron         EF-1α intron A (fragment): intron upstream of the start codon of human EF-1α
   5884..6087    +  intron         EF-1α intron A: truncated intron upstream of the start codon of human EF-1α
   6096..6120    +  protein_bind   attB1: mutant version of attB; recombination site for the Gateway® BP reaction BP Clonase™
   6127..8313    +  CDS            TBK1: TBK1_HUMAN - Also known as NAK From Homo sapiens (Human).
   8362..9077    +  CDS            EGFP (fragment): the original enhanced GFP (Yang et al., 1996) mammalian codon-optimized
   9079..9103    -  protein_bind   attB2: mutant version of attB; recombination site for the Gateway® BP reaction BP Clonase™
   9107..9175    +  CDS            HBB (fragment): HBB_PONPY - Experimental evidence at transcript level: Swiss-Prot protein existence level 2. Involved in oxygen transport from the lung to the various peripheral tissues. From Pongo pygmaeus (Bornean orangutan).
   9246..9301    +  polyA_signal   β-globin poly(A) signal: rabbit β-globin polyadenylation signal (Gil and Proudfoot, 1987)
   9656..25      +  enhancer       CMV enhancer (across the origin): human cytomegalovirus immediate early enhancer
