[The description below was written by a language model from this plasmid's Addgene catalogue record and pLannotate feature annotations shown in this document.]
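Description:
pPB-EF1A-Puro-hTBK1-EGFP is a 10,010 nt mammalian expression plasmid built on a commercially synthesized pPB piggyBac transposon backbone. It is designed for expression of human TBK1 (TANK-binding kinase 1) fused at its C terminus to EGFP. It can be used for transient transfection. When co-delivered with piggyBac transposase, the expression cargo can instead be integrated stably into the host genome. In E. coli the plasmid is maintained through a high-copy ColE1/pUC-type origin and selected with ampicillin via the β-lactamase gene. An f1 origin, lac promoter/operator remnants, a lacZα fragment and T3/T7 promoters are leftovers of the cloning backbone.

The main expression unit uses the human EF-1α promoter (core promoter plus intron A sequences) to drive the TBK1 coding sequence. A short linker region follows, then EGFP, and the unit ends in a rabbit β-globin polyadenylation signal. The β-globin coding fragment annotated upstream of the poly(A) signal probably belongs to that terminator region. Gateway-type attB4, attB1 and attB2 sites flank the promoter and the fusion ORF, reflecting modular assembly of the vector. A second, independent cassette places the puromycin N-acetyltransferase gene under the CMV enhancer/promoter with a bGH poly(A) signal, so transfected or stably integrated cells can be selected with puromycin.

The automated annotation does not explicitly call the piggyBac terminal repeats. A baculovirus FP25 fragment lies next to the cassette, which is typical of sequence carried along with piggyBac ends. The construct suits live imaging and localization studies of TBK1, and the associated work concerned lysosomal TBK1 and mTORC1 regulation.
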