Addgene plasmid #221553: pPB-EF1A-Puro-hTBK1-EGFP
Purpose: Expresses GFP-tagged human TBK1 in mammalian cells. Compatible with piggybac transposase for genome integration.
Depositing lab: Shawn Ferguson. Depositing organization: Yale University. Publication: Lysosomal TBK1 responds to amino acid availability to relieve Rab7-dependent mTORC1 inhibition. Talaia G, Bentley-DeSousa A, Ferguson SM. EMBO J. 2024 Sep;43(18):3948-3967. doi: 10.1038/s44318-024-00180-8. Epub 2024 Aug 5. PubMed 39103493.
Backbone
  Vector backbone: pPB
  Backbone manufacturer: Vectorbuilder
  Vector type: Mammalian Expression ; piggybac
  Selectable markers: Puromycin
Growth in bacteria
  Bacterial resistance: Ampicillin, 100 μg/mL
  Growth temperature: 37°C
  Growth strain: NEB Stable
  Copy number: Unknown
Gene/Insert
  Gene/Insert name: TBK1
  Species: H. sapiens (human)
  Entrez Gene: TBK1 (a.k.a. FTDALS4, IIAE8, NAK, T2K)
  Promoter: EF1a
  Tag / fusion protein: GFP (C terminal on insert)
  Cloning method: Gene Synthesis
  Sequencing primers: 5′ TCAAGCCTCAGACAGTGGTTC
Resource information
  A portion of this plasmid was derived from a plasmid made by: Plasmid was custom synthesized by Vectorbuilder
Terms and licenses: Academic/Nonprofit Terms; Industry Terms: Not Available to Industry
Depositor comments: Please visit https://doi.org/10.1101/2023.12.16.571979 for bioRxiv preprint.
How to cite: pPB-EF1A-Puro-hTBK1-EGFP was a gift from Shawn Ferguson (Addgene plasmid # 221553 ; http://n2t.net/addgene:221553 ; RRID:Addgene_221553)
